>Addgene plasmid #148177 | pnEA-NpM-DmCup_342-376-GB1_Z | depositor full sequence | sequence record 290625 | Full Sequence
TTCTTGAAGACGAAAGGGCCTCGTGATACGCCTATTTTTATAGGTTAATGTCATGATAATAATGGTTTCT
TAGACGTCAGGTGGCACTTTTCGGGGAAATGTGCGCGGAACCCCTATTTGTTTATTTTTCTAAATACATT
CAAATATGTATCCGCTCATGAGACAATAACCCTGATAAATGCTTCAATAATATTGAAAAAGGAAGAGTAT
GAGTATTCAACATTTCCGTGTCGCCCTTATTCCCTTTTTTGCGGCATTTTGCCTTCCTGTTTTTGCTCAC
CCAGAAACGCTGGTGAAAGTAAAAGATGCTGAAGATCAGTTGGGTGCACGAGTGGGTTACATCGAACTGG
ATCTCAACAGCGGTAAGATCCTTGAGAGTTTTCGCCCCGAAGAACGTTTTCCAATGATGAGCACTTTTAA
AGTTCTGCTATGTGGCGCGGTATTATCCCGTGTTGACGCCGGGCAAGAGCAACTCGGTCGCCGCATACAC
TATTCTCAGAATGACTTGGTTGAGTACTCACCAGTCACAGAAAAGCATCTTACGGATGGCATGACAGTAA
GAGAATTATGCAGTGCTGCCATAACCATGAGTGATAACACTGCGGCCAACTTACTTCTGACAACGATCGG
AGGACCGAAGGAGCTAACCGCTTTTTTGCACAACATGGGGGATCATGTAACTCGCCTTGATCGTTGGGAA
CCGGAGCTGAATGAAGCCATACCAAACGACGAGCGTGACACCACGATGCCTGCAGCAATGGCAACAACGT
TGCGCAAACTATTAACTGGCGAACTACTTACTCTAGCTTCCCGGCAACAATTAATAGACTGGATGGAGGC
GGATAAAGTTGCAGGACCACTTCTGCGCTCGGCCCTTCCGGCTGGCTGGTTTATTGCTGATAAATCTGGA
GCCGGTGAGCGTGGGTCTCGCGGTATCATTGCAGCACTGGGGCCAGATGGTAAGCCCTCCCGTATCGTAG
TTATCTACACGACGGGGAGTCAGGCAACTATGGATGAACGAAATAGACAGATCGCTGAGATAGGTGCCTC
ACTGATTAAGCATTGGTAACTGTCAGACCAAGTTTACTCATATATACTTTAGATTGATTTAAAACTTCAT
TTTTAATTTAAAAGGATCTAGGTGAAGATCCTTTTTGATAATCTCATGACCAAAATCCCTTAACGTGAGT
TTTCGTTCCACTGAGCGTCAGACCCCGTAGAAAAGATCAAAGGATCTTCTTGAGATCCTTTTTTTCTGCG
CGTAATCTGCTGCTTGCAAACAAAAAAACCACCGCTACCAGCGGTGGTTTGTTTGCCGGATCAAGAGCTA
CCAACTCTTTTTCCGAAGGTAACTGGCTTCAGCAGAGCGCAGATACCAAATACTGTCCTTCTAGTGTAGC
CGTAGTTAGGCCACCACTTCAAGAACTCTGTAGCACCGCCTACATACCTCGCTCTGCTAATCCTGTTACC
AGTGGCTGCTGCCAGTGGCGATAAGTCGTGTCTTACCGGGTTGGACTCAAGACGATAGTTACCGGATAAG
GCGCAGCGGTCGGGCTGAACGGGGGGTTCGTGCACACAGCCCAGCTTGGAGCGAACGACCTACACCGAAC
TGAGATACCTACAGCGTGAGCTATGAGAAAGCGCCACGCTTCCCGAAGGGAGAAAGGCGGACAGGTATCC
GGTAAGCGGCAGGGTCGGAACAGGAGAGCGCACGAGGGAGCTTCCAGGGGGAAACGCCTGGTATCTTTAT
AGTCCTGTCGGGTTTCGCCACCTCTGACTTGAGCGTCGATTTTTGTGATGCTCGTCAGGGGGGCGGAGCC
TATGGAAAAACGCCAGCAACGCGGCCTTTTTACGGTTCCTGGCCTTTTGCTGGCCTTTTGCTCACATGTT
CTTTCCTGCGTTATCCCCTGATTCTGTGGATAACCGTATTACCGCCTTTGAGTGAGCTGATACCGCTCGC
CGCAGCCGAACGACCGAGCGCAGCGAGTCAGTGAGCGAGGAAGCGGAAGAGCGCCTGATGCGGTATTTTC
TCCTTACGCATCTGTGCGGTATTTCACACCGCATATATGGTGCACTCTCAGTACAATCTGCTCTGATGCC
GCATAGTTAAGCCAGTATACACTCCGCTATCGCTACGTGACTGGGTCATGGCTGCGCCCCGACACCCGCC
AACACCCGCTGACGCGCCCTGACGGGCTTGTCTGCTCCCGGCATCCGCTTACAGACAAGCTGTGACCGTC
TCCGGGAGCTGCATGTGTCAGAGGTTTTCACCGTCATCACCGAAACGCGCGAGGCAGCTGCGGTAAAGCT
CATCAGCGTGGTCGTGAAGCGATTCACAGATGTCTGCCTGTTCATCCGCGTCCAGCTCGTTGAGTTTCTC
CAGAAGCGTTAATGTCTGGCTTCTGATAAAGCGGGCCATGTTAAGGGCGGTTTTTTCCTGTTTGGTCACT
GATGCCTCCGTGTAAGGGGGATTTCTGTTCATGGGGGTAATGATACCGATGAAACGAGAGAGGATGCTCA
CGATACGGGTTACTGATGATGAACATGCCCGGTTACTGGAACGTTGTGAGGGTAAACAACTGGCGGTATG
GATGCGGCGGGACCAGAGAAAAATCACTCAGGGTCAATGCCAGCGCTTCGTTAATACAGATGTAGGTGTT
CCACAGGGTAGCCAGCAGCATCCTGCGATGCAGATCCGGAACATAATGGTGCAGGGCGCTGACTTCCGCG
TTTCCAGACTTTACGAAACACGGAAACCGAAGACCATTCATGTTGTTGCTCAGGTCGCAGACGTTTTGCA
GCAGCAGTCGCTTCACGTTCGCTCGCGTATCGGTGATTCATTCTGCTAACCAGTAAGGCAACCCCGCCAG
CCTAGCCGGGTCCTCAACGACAGGAGCACGATCATGCGCACCCGTGGCCAGGACCCAACGCTGCCCGAGA
TGCGCCGCGTGCGGCTGCTGGAGATGGCGGACGCGATGGATATGTTCTGCCAAGGGTTGGTTTGCGCATT
CACAGTTCTCCGCAAGAATTGATTGGCTCCAATTCTTGGAGTGGTGAATCCGTTAGCGAGGTGCCGCCGG
CTTCCATTCAGGTCGAGGTGGCCCGGCTCCATGCACCGCGACGCAACGCGGGGAGGCAGACAAGGTATAG
GGCGGCGCCTACAATCCATGCCAACCCGTTCCATGTGCTCGCCGAGGCGGCATAAATCGCCGTGACGATC
AGCGGTCCAGTGATCGAAGTTAGGCTGGTAAGAGCCGCGAGCGATCCTTGAAGCTGTCCCTGATGGTCGT
CATCTACCTGCCTGGACAGCATGGCCTGCAACGCGGGCATCCCGATGCCGCCGGAAGCGAGAAGAATCAT
AATGGGGAAGGCCATCCAGCCTCGCGTCGCGAACGCCAGCAAGACGTAGCCCAGCGCGTCGGCCGCCATG
CCGGCGATAATGGCCTGCTTCTCGCCGAAACGTTTGGTGGCGGGACCAGTGACGAAGGCTTGAGCGAGGG
CGTGCAAGATTCCGAATACCGCAAGCGACAGGCCGATCATCGTCGCGCTCCAGCGAAAGCGGTCCTCGCC
GAAAATGACCCAGAGCGCTGCCGGCACCTGTCCTACGAGTTGCATGATAAAGAAGACAGTCATAAGTGCG
GCGACGATAGTCATGCCCCGCGCCCACCGGAAGGAGCTGACTGGGTTGAAGGCTCTCAAGGGCATCGGTC
GAGATCCCGGTGCCTAATGAGTGAGCTAACTTACATTAATTGCGTTGCGCTCACTGCCCGCTTTCCAGTC
GGGAAACCTGTCGTGCCAGCTGCATTAATGAATCGGCCAACGCGCGGGGAGAGGCGGTTTGCGTATTGGG
CGCCAGGGTGGTTTTTCTTTTCACCAGTGAGACGGGCAACAGCTGATTGCCCTTCACCGCCTGGCCCTGA
GAGAGTTGCAGCAAGCGGTCCACGCTGGTTTGCCCCAGCAGGCGAAAATCCTGTTTGATGGTGGTTAACG
GCGGGATATAACATGAGCTGTCTTCGGTATCGTCGTATCCCACTACCGAGATATCCGCACCAACGCGCAG
CCCGGACTCGGTAATGGCGCGCATTGCGCCCAGCGCCATCTGATCGTTGGCAACCAGCATCGCAGTGGGA
ACGATGCCCTCATTCAGCATTTGCATGGTTTGTTGAAAACCGGACATGGCACTCCAGTCGCCTTCCCGTT
CCGCTATCGGCTGAATTTGATTGCGAGTGAGATATTTATGCCAGCCAGCCAGACGCAGACGCGCCGAGAC
AGAACTTAATGGGCCCGCTAACAGCGCGATTTGCTGGTGACCCAATGCGACCAGATGCTCCACGCCCAGT
CGCGTACCGTCTTCATGGGAGAAAATAATACTGTTGATGGGTGTCTGGTCAGAGACATCAAGAAATAACG
CCGGAACATTAGTGCAGGCAGCTTCCACAGCAATGGCATCCTGGTCATCCAGCGGATAGTTAATGATCAG
CCCACTGACGCGTTGCGCGAGAAGATTGTGCACCGCCGCTTTACAGGCTTCGACGCCGCTTCGTTCTACC
ATCGACACCACCACGCTGGCACCCAGTTGATCGGCGCGAGATTTAATCGCCGCGACAATTTGCGACGGCG
CGTGCAGGGCCAGACTGGAGGTGGCAACGCCAATCAGCAACGACTGTTTGCCCGCCAGTTGTTGTGCCAC
GCGGTTGGGAATGTAATTCAGCTCCGCCATCGCCGCTTCCACTTTTTCCCGCGTTTTCGCAGAAACGTGG
CTGGCCTGGTTCACCACGCGGGAAACGGTCTGATAAGAGACACCGGCATACTCTGCGACATCGTATAACG
TTACTGGTTTCACATTCACCACCCTGAATTGACTCTCTTCCGGGCGCTATCATGCCATACCGCGAAAGGT
TTTGCGCCATTCGATGGTGTCCGGGATCTCGACGCTCTCCCTTATGCGACTCCTGCATTAGGAAGCAGCC
CAGTAGTAGGTTGAGGCCGTTGAGCACCGCCGCCGCAAGGAATGGTGCATGCAAGGAGATGGCGCCCAAC
AGTCCCCCGGCCACGGGGCCTGCCACCATACCCACGCCGAAACAAGCGCTCATGAGCCCGAAGTGGCGAG
CCCGATCTTCCCCATCGGTGATGTCGGCGATATAGGCGCCAGCAACCGCACCTGTGGCGCCGGTGATGCC
GGCCACGATGCGTCCGGCGTAGAGGATCGAGATCTCGATCCCGCGAAATTAATACGACTCACTATAGGGG
AATTGTGAGCGGATAACAATTCCCCACTAGTAATAATTTTGTTTAACTTTAAGAAGGAGATATACCATGG
AAACTGAAGAAGGTAAACTGGTAATCTGGATTAACGGCGATAAAGGCTATAACGGTCTCGCTGAAGTCGG
TAAGAAATTCGAGAAAGATACCGGAATTAAAGTCACCGTTGAGCATCCGGATAAACTGGAAGAGAAATTC
CCACAGGTTGCGGCAACTGGCGATGGCCCTGACATTATCTTCTGGGCACACGACCGCTTTGGTGGCTACG
CTCAATCTGGCCTGTTGGCTGAAATCACCCCGGACAAAGCGTTCCAGGACAAGCTGTATCCGTTTACCTG
GGATGCCGTACGTTACAACGGCAAGCTGATTGCTTACCCGATCGCTGTTGAAGCGTTATCGCTGATTTAT
AACAAAGACCTGCTGCCGAACCCGCCAAAAACCTGGGAAGAGATCCCGGCGCTGGATAAAGAACTGAAAG
CGAAAGGTAAGAGCGCCCTGATGTTCAACCTGCAAGAACCGTACTTCACCTGGCCGCTGATTGCTGCTGA
CGGGGGTTATGCGTTCAAGTATGAAAACGGCAAGTACGACATTAAAGACGTGGGCGTGGATAACGCTGGC
GCGAAAGCGGGTCTGACCTTCCTGGTTGACCTGATTAAAAACAAACACATGAATGCAGACACCGATTACT
CCATCGCAGAAGCTGCCTTTAATAAAGGCGAAACAGCGATGACCATCAACGGCCCGTGGGCATGGTCCAA
CATCGACACCAGCAAAGTGAATTATGGTGTAACGGTACTGCCGACCTTCAAGGGTCAACCATCCAAACCG
TTCGTTGGCGTGCTGAGCGCAGGTATTAACGCCGCCAGTCCGAACAAAGAGCTGGCAAAAGAGTTCCTCG
AAAACTATCTGCTGACTGATGAAGGTCTGGAAGCGGTTAATAAAGACAAACCGCTGGGTGCCGTAGCGCT
GAAGTCTTACGAGGAAGAGTTGGCGAAAGATCCACGTATTGCCGCCACGATGGAAAACGCCCAGAAAGGT
GAAATCATGCCGAACATCCCGCAGATGTCCGCTTTCTGGTATGCCGTGCGTACTGCGGTGATCAACGCCG
CCAGCGGTCGTCAGACTGTCGATGAAGCCCTTAAAGACGCGCAGACTGGTACCGGCAGCGGCCTGGAAGT
TCTGTTCCAGGGGCCCCATATGGCCCTGATGCACAGGTCCAAGGAGAGCTTTGTGATGCCTCGCATCGCC
ACCTGCGACGACATTGAGTTGGAGGGAAGGCTTCGCCGCATGAATATTTGGCGCACCGCTAGCATGCAGT
ACAAACTTATCCTGAACGGTAAAACCCTGAAAGGTGAAACCACCACCGAAGCTGTTGACGCTGCTACCGC
GGAAAAAGTTTTCAAACAGTACGCTAACGACAACGGTGTTGACGGTGAATGGACCTACGACGACGCTACC
AAAACCTACACCGTAACGGAATGAGTTGGCTGCTGCCACCGCTGAGCAATAACTAGCATAACCCCTTGGG
GCCTCTAAACGGGTCTTGAGGGGTTTTTTGCTGAAAGGAGGAACTATATCCGGATATCCCGCAAGAGGCC
CGGCAGTACCGGCATAACCAAGCCTATGCCTACAGCATCCAGGGTGACGGTGCCGAGGATGACGATGAGC
GCATTGTTAGATTTCATACACGGTGCCTGACTGCGTTAGCAATTTAACTGTGATAAACTACCGCATTAAA
GCTTATCGATGATAAGCTGTCAAACATGAGAA
Features (pLannotate 1.2.2; 21 found; start..end, strand, type, name):
    104..208     +  promoter       AmpR promoter: bla
    209..1069    +  CDS            AmpR: β-lactamase; bla; confers resistance to ampicillin, carbenicillin, and related antibiotics
   1240..1828    +  rep_origin     ori: high-copy-number ColE1/pMB1/pBR322/pUC origin of replication
   2014..2156    -  misc_feature   bom: basis of mobility region from pBR322
   2258..2449    -  CDS            rop: Rop protein, which maintains plasmids at low copy number; rop
   2466..2846    +  CDS            YPB1_ECOLX: Protein predicted: Swiss-Prot protein existence level 4. From Escherichia coli.
   3088..3712    -  CDS            TcR (fragment): tetracycline efflux protein; tet; confers resistance to tetracycline
   3727..3748    -  protein_bind   CAP binding site: CAP binding activates transcription in the presence of cAMP. E. coli catabolite activator protein
   3761..4843    -  CDS            lacI: lac repressor; lacI; The lac repressor binds to the lac operator to inhibit transcription in E. coli. This inhibition can be relieved by adding lactose or isopropyl-β-D-thiogalactopyranoside (IPTG).
   4844..4921    -  promoter       lacI promoter: lacI
   4929..5208    -  CDS            TcR (fragment): tetracycline efflux protein; tet; confers resistance to tetracycline
   5230..5248    +  promoter       T7 promoter: promoter for bacteriophage T7 RNA polymerase
   5249..5273    +  protein_bind   lac operator: The lac repressor binds to the lac operator to inhibit transcription in E. coli. This inhibition can be relieved by adding lactose or isopropyl-β-D-thiogalactopyranoside (IPTG). lac repressor encoded by lacI
   5288..5310    +  RBS            RBS: efficient ribosome binding site from bacteriophage T7 gene 10 (Olins and Rangwala, 1989)
   5321..6417    +  CDS            MBP (fragment): maltose binding protein from E. coli; malE (mutated); This version of the gene does not encode a signal sequence, so MBP will remain in the cytosol.
   6463..6570    +  CDS            cup (fragment): CUP_DROME - Also known as fs(2)cup. Experimental evidence at protein level: Swiss-Prot protein existence level 1. Adapter protein that plays a central role in localization of transcripts in the oocyte and in young embryos (PubMed:9118812). Maintains RNA targets in a repressed state by promoting their deadenylation and protects deadenylated mRNAs from further degradation (PubMed:21937713). Binds to and recruits eIF-4E to the 3'-UTR of some mRNA targets which prevents interaction between eIF4E1 and eIF4G (PubMed:14685270, PubMed:15465908, PubMed:21081899). This may contribute to translational re
   6580..6737    +  CDS            GB1 (fragment): B1 domain of Streptococcal protein G effective as a solubilizing fusion partner (Cheng and Patel, 2004)
   6742..6765    +  CDS            SET1 (fragment): solubility-enhancement tag derived from T7 phage gene 10B
   6773..6820    +  terminator     T7 terminator: transcription terminator for bacteriophage T7 RNA polymerase
   6843..6947    -  CDS            TcR (fragment): tetracycline efflux protein; tet; confers resistance to tetracycline
   6995..7023    -  promoter       tet promoter: E. coli promoter for tetracycline efflux protein gene
