[The description below was written by a language model from this plasmid's Addgene catalogue record and pLannotate feature annotations shown in this document.]
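Description:
pnEA-NpM-DmCup_342-376-GB1_Z is a 7,032 nt bacterial expression plasmid for producing a short fragment (residues 342–376) of the Drosophila melanogaster protein Cup in E. coli. The catalogue lists the backbone as unknown. The annotated features nonetheless point to a pBR322/pET-style architecture: a ColE1/pMB1-type origin accompanied by the bom mobility region and the rop gene, which fits the recorded low copy number, plus several leftover fragments of the tetracycline resistance gene and its promoter that are interrupted and presumably non-functional. Selection is by ampicillin through the bla gene under its own promoter.

The expression cassette is driven by a T7 promoter followed by a lac operator and the phage T7 gene 10 ribosome binding site, and a plasmid-borne lacI gene supplies the repressor. Transcription therefore requires a host that provides T7 RNA polymerase and is induced with IPTG or lactose. The open reading frame begins with a maltose binding protein lacking its signal sequence, so the fusion stays cytosolic. This is followed by the Cup fragment and then the B1 domain of streptococcal protein G (GB1), a solubilising partner. A short downstream match annotated as a SET1 solubility-tag fragment precedes the T7 terminator. The record does not describe any linker or protease cleavage sites between the modules.

Cup binds eIF4E and blocks its interaction with eIF4G, and the associated study concerns 4E-binding motifs in 4E-BPs, so this construct likely supplies a soluble Cup peptide for binding or structural work. The depositor notes that residue numbering follows a different reference sequence from the lab's full-length clone, and that the supplied sequence may be theoretical.
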