Addgene plasmid #148177: pnEA-NpM-DmCup_342-376-GB1_Z
Purpose: Bacterial Expression of DmCup_342-376
Depositing lab: Elisa Izaurralde. Depositing organization: Max Planck Institute for Developmental Biology. Publication: 4E-BPs require non-canonical 4E-binding motifs and a lateral surface of eIF4E to repress translation. Igreja C, Peter D, Weiler C, Izaurralde E. Nat Commun. 2014 Sep 2;5:4790. doi: 10.1038/ncomms5790. PubMed 25179781.
Backbone
  Vector backbone: Unknown
  Vector type: Bacterial Expression
Growth in bacteria
  Bacterial resistance: Ampicillin, 100 μg/mL
  Growth temperature: 37°C
  Growth strain: DH5alpha
  Copy number: Low Copy
Gene/Insert
  Gene/Insert name: DmCup_342-376
  Species: D. melanogaster (fly)
  Entrez Gene: cup (a.k.a. Dmel_CG11181, CG11181, CUP, Cup, DmCup, Dmel\CG11181, fs(1)cup, fs(2)cup, i239)
  Cloning method: Unknown
Terms and licenses: Academic/Nonprofit Terms; Industry Terms: Not Available to Industry
Depositor comments: ATTENTION: new reference, that is NOT the same reference as our full length clone has. NCBI:NM_078769.3 (length AA 1117) Plasmids from this collection were made available to the research community and donated after the lab closed. Please note that the sequence provided by the depositing laboratory may be theoretical/predicted or based on Sanger sequencing results. There may be discrepancies between sequencing results obtained by Addgene and the depositor sequence. If an Addgene verified sequence is not available, please contact before placing your order to request that our lab fully sequence the plasmid.
How to cite: pnEA-NpM-DmCup_342-376-GB1_Z was a gift from Elisa Izaurralde (Addgene plasmid # 148177 ; http://n2t.net/addgene:148177 ; RRID:Addgene_148177)
